Addgene plasmid #206373: pHAGE2-TetO-GFP-mSox17
Purpose: Expresses EGFP fused mouse SOX17 in mammalian cells, for lentivirus generation.
Depositing lab: Ralf Jauch. Depositing organization: University of Hong Kong. Publication: Evaluation of the determinants for improved pluripotency induction and maintenance by engineered SOX17. Hu H, Ho DHH, Tan DS, MacCarthy CM, Yu CH, Weng M, Scholer HR, Jauch R. Nucleic Acids Res. 2023 Aug 23:gkad597. doi: 10.1093/nar/gkad597. PubMed 37607832.
Backbone
  Vector backbone: pHAGE2-TetO
  Vector type: Lentiviral
Growth in bacteria
  Bacterial resistance: Ampicillin, 100 μg/mL
  Growth temperature: 37°C
  Growth strain: NEB Stable
  Copy number: High Copy
Gene/Insert
  Gene/Insert name: Sox17
  Species: M. musculus (mouse)
  Entrez Gene: Sox17
  Tag / fusion protein: EGFP (N terminal on insert)
  Cloning method: Gibson Cloning
Terms and licenses: Academic/Nonprofit Terms; Industry Terms: Not Available to Industry
How to cite: pHAGE2-TetO-GFP-mSox17 was a gift from Ralf Jauch (Addgene plasmid # 206373 ; http://n2t.net/addgene:206373 ; RRID:Addgene_206373)
