[The description below was written by a language model from this plasmid's Addgene catalogue record and pLannotate feature annotations shown in this document.]
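Description:
pHAGE2-TetO-GFP-mSox17 is an HIV-1-based lentiviral transfer plasmid (8,321 nt by full-plasmid sequencing) built on the pHAGE2-TetO backbone for doxycycline-regulated expression of an EGFP–mouse SOX17 fusion in mammalian cells. It is propagated in E. coli as a high-copy plasmid through a ColE1/pUC-type origin and selected with ampicillin via the bla gene; a recombination-deficient host strain is recorded, as is usual for LTR-containing vectors.

The viral portion carries a truncated 5' LTR, the Ψ packaging signal with a partial gag sequence, the Rev response element for Rev-dependent nuclear export of the genomic RNA, and the cPPT/CTS that aids nuclear import of the reverse-transcribed genome. Downstream lies a tetracycline response element of seven tetO repeats joined to a minimal CMV promoter fragment, so transcription depends on a Tet transactivator supplied separately; none is encoded on this plasmid. This promoter drives a GFP coding sequence followed by the mouse Sox17 open reading frame. The annotation software labels the GFP as an EGFP derivative (SiriusGFP), whereas the catalogue records EGFP as an N-terminal tag on the insert. A WPRE follows to enhance transcript stability and expression. The 3' LTR is a self-inactivating ΔU3 type with a loxP site embedded in it, an arrangement that places loxP at both ends of the provirus after integration and would in principle allow Cre-mediated excision. No mammalian selection marker is annotated.

The construct is intended for lentivirus production with separate packaging and envelope plasmids, and was deposited with work on pluripotency induction and maintenance by engineered SOX17. The GFP fusion allows the expressed factor to be visualised.
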