Features (pLannotate 1.2.2; 28 found; start..end, strand, type, name):
    377..634     +  LTR            5' LTR (truncated): truncated 5' long terminal repeat (LTR) from HIV-1
    681..806     +  misc_feature   HIV-1 Ψ: packaging signal of human immunodeficiency virus type 1
    790..1128    +  CDS            HIV-1 gag (fragment): gag protein from human immunodeficiency virus 1; gag
   1303..1536    +  misc_feature   RRE: The Rev response element (RRE) of HIV-1 allows for Rev-dependent mRNA export from the nucleus to the cytoplasm.
   1913..2013    +  CDS            Rev (fragment): human immunodeficiency virus 1 (HIV-1) Rev protein; rev; enhances nuclear export of unspliced and incompletely spliced viral mRNAs
   2058..2175    +  misc_feature   cPPT/CTS: central polypurine tract and central termination sequence of HIV-1
   2217..2237    -  promoter       SV40 promoter (fragment): SV40 enhancer and early promoter
   2251..2521    +  protein_bind   tetracycline response element: contains seven copies of the tetracycline operator tetO tetracycline repressor TetR
   2532..2549    +  misc_feature   MCS (fragment): pUC18/19 multiple cloning site
   2549..2616    +  promoter       tight TRE promoter (fragment): Tet-responsive promoter PTight, consisting of seven tet operator sequences followed by the minimal CMV promoter
   2691..3407    +  CDS            SiriusGFP: enhanced GFP (EGFP) derivative that exhibits robust folding and enhanced photostability (Zhong et al., 2019) mammalian codon-optimized
   3450..4706    +  CDS            Sox17: SOX17_MOUSE - Also known as Sox-17. Experimental evidence at protein level: Swiss-Prot protein existence level 1. [Isoform 2]: Has no DNA-binding activity, and does not function as transcriptional activator. From Mus musculus (Mouse).
   4729..5317    +  misc_feature   WPRE: woodchuck hepatitis virus posttranscriptional regulatory element
   5370..5389    +  misc_feature   cPPT/CTS (fragment): central polypurine tract and central termination sequence of HIV-1
   5391..5426    +  LTR            3' LTR (ΔU3) (fragment): self-inactivating 3' long terminal repeat (LTR) from HIV-1
   5447..5480    +  protein_bind   loxP: Cre-mediated recombination occurs in the 8-bp core sequence (GCATACAT). Cre recombinase
   5499..5679    +  LTR            5' LTR (truncated): truncated 5' long terminal repeat (LTR) from HIV-1
   5812..5916    +  promoter       AmpR promoter: bla
   5917..6777    +  CDS            AmpR: β-lactamase; bla; confers resistance to ampicillin, carbenicillin, and related antibiotics
   6948..7536    +  rep_origin     ori: high-copy-number ColE1/pMB1/pBR322/pUC origin of replication
   7719..7773    +  CDS            lacI (fragment): lac repressor; lacI; The lac repressor binds to the lac operator to inhibit transcription in E. coli. This inhibition can be relieved by adding lactose or isopropyl-β-D-thiogalactopyranoside (IPTG).
   7779..7872    +  rep_origin     SV40 ori (fragment): SV40 origin of replication
   7897..7934    +  CDS            lacI (fragment): lac repressor; lacI; The lac repressor binds to the lac operator to inhibit transcription in E. coli. This inhibition can be relieved by adding lactose or isopropyl-β-D-thiogalactopyranoside (IPTG).
   7947..7968    +  protein_bind   CAP binding site: CAP binding activates transcription in the presence of cAMP. E. coli catabolite activator protein
   7983..8013    +  promoter       lac promoter: promoter for the E. coli lac operon
   8021..8037    +  protein_bind   lac operator: The lac repressor binds to the lac operator to inhibit transcription in E. coli. This inhibition can be relieved by adding lactose or isopropyl-β-D-thiogalactopyranoside (IPTG). lac repressor encoded by lacI
   8071..8154    +  polyA_signal   SV40 poly(A) signal (fragment): SV40 polyadenylation signal
   8321..329     +  CDS            nef (fragment) (across the origin): NEF_HV1BR - Experimental evidence at protein level: Swiss-Prot protein existence level 1. Extracellular Nef protein targets CD4(+) T-lymphocytes for apoptosis by interacting with CXCR4 surface receptors (PubMed:14990729). From Human immunodeficiency virus type 1 group M subtype B (isolate BRU/LAI) (HIV-1).
>Addgene plasmid #206373 | pHAGE2-TetO-GFP-mSox17 | addgene full sequence | sequence record 410020 | Addgene NGS Result
TGGAAGGGCTAATTCACTCCCAAAGAAGACAAGATATCCTTGATCTGTGGATCTACCACACACAAGGCTA
CTTCCCTGATTAGCAGAACTACACACCAGGGCCAGGGGTCAGATATCCACTGACCTTTGGATGGTGCTAC
AAGCTAGTACCAGTTGAGCCAGATAAGGTAGAAGAGGCCAATAAAGGAGAGAACACCAGCTTGTTACACC
CTGTGAGCCTGCATGGGATGGATGACCCGGAGAGAGAAGTGTTAGAGTGGAGGTTTGACAGCCGCCTAGC
ATTTCATCACGTGGCCCGAGAGCTGCATCCGGAGTACTTCAAGAACTGCTGATATCGAGCTTGCTACAAG
GGACTTTCCGCTGGGGACTTTCCAGGGAGGCGTGGCCTGGGCGGGACTGGGGAGTGGCGAGCCCTCAGAT
CCTGCATATAAGCAGCTGCTTTTTGCCTGTACTGGGTCTCTCTGGTTAGACCAGATCTGAGCCTGGGAGC
TCTCTGGCTAACTAGGGAACCCACTGCTTAAGCCTCAATAAAGCTTGCCTTGAGTGCTTCAAGTAGTGTG
TGCCCGTCTGTTGTGTGACTCTGGTAACTAGAGATCCCTCAGACCCTTTTAGTCAGTGTGGAAAATCTCT
AGCAGTGGCGCCCGAACAGGGACTTGAAAGCGAAAGGGAAACCAGAGGAGCTCTCTCGACGCAGGACTCG
GCTTGCTGAAGCGCGCACGGCAAGAGGCGAGGGGCGGCGACTGGTGAGTACGCCAAAAATTTTGACTAGC
GGAGGCTAGAAGGAGAGAGATGGGTGCGAGAGCGTCAGTATTAAGCGGGGGAGAATTAGATCGCGATGGG
AAAAAATTCGGTTAAGGCCAGGGGGAAAGAAAAAATATAAATTAAAACATATAGTATGGGCAAGCAGGGA
GCTAGAACGATTCGCAGTTAATCCTGGCCTGTTAGAAACATCAGAAGGCTGTAGACAAATACTGGGACAG
CTACAACCATCCCTTCAGACAGGATCAGAAGAACTTAGATCATTATATAATACAGTAGCAACCCTCTATT
GTGTGCATCAAAGGATAGAGATAAAAGACACCAAGGAAGCTTTAGACAAGATAGAGGAAGAGCAAAACAA
AAGTAAGACCACCGCACAGCAAGCGGCCGGCCGCTGATCTTCAGACCTGGAGGAGGAGATATGAGGGACA
ATTGGAGAAGTGAATTATATAAATATAAAGTAGTAAAAATTGAACCATTAGGAGTAGCACCCACCAAGGC
AAAGAGAAGAGTGGTGCAGAGAGAAAAAAGAGCAGTGGGAATAGGAGCTTTGTTCCTTGGGTTCTTGGGA
GCAGCAGGAAGCACTATGGGCGCAGCGTCAATGACGCTGACGGTACAGGCCAGACAATTATTGTCTGGTA
TAGTGCAGCAGCAGAACAATTTGCTGAGGGCTATTGAGGCGCAACAGCATCTGTTGCAACTCACAGTCTG
GGGCATCAAGCAGCTCCAGGCAAGAATCCTGGCTGTGGAAAGATACCTAAAGGATCAACAGCTCCTGGGG
ATTTGGGGTTGCTCTGGAAAACTCATTTGCACCACTGCTGTGCCTTGGAATGCTAGTTGGAGTAATAAAT
CTCTGGAACAGATTTGGAATCACACGACCTGGATGGAGTGGGACAGAGAAATTAACAATTACACAAGCTT
AATACACTCCTTAATTGAAGAATCGCAAAACCAGCAAGAAAAGAATGAACAAGAATTATTGGAATTAGAT
AAATGGGCAAGTTTGTGGAATTGGTTTAACATAACAAATTGGCTGTGGTATATAAAATTATTCATAATGA
TAGTAGGAGGCTTGGTAGGTTTAAGAATAGTTTTTGCTGTACTTTCTATAGTGAATAGAGTTAGGCAGGG
ATATTCACCATTATCGTTTCAGACCCACCTCCCAACCCCGAGGGGACCCGACAGGCCCGAAGGAATAGAA
GAAGAAGGTGGAGAGAGAGACAGAGACAGATCCATTCGATTAGTGAACGGATCTCGACGGTATCGCCGAA
TTCACAAATGGCAGTATTCATCCACAATTTTAAAAGAAAAGGGGGGATTGGGGGGTACAGTGCAGGGGAA
AGAATAGTAGACATAATAGCAACAGACATACAAACTAAAGAATTACAAAAACAAATTACAAAAATTCAAA
ATTTTCGGGTTTATTACAGGGACAGCAGAGATCCAGTTTGGACTAGTCCACACCCTAACTGACACACTCG
AGTTTACCACTCCCTATCAGTGATAGAGAAAAGTGAAAGTCGAGTTTACCACTCCCTATCAGTGATAGAG
AAAAGTGAAAGTCGAGTTTACCACTCCCTATCAGTGATAGAGAAAAGTGAAAGTCGAGTTTACCACTCCC
TATCAGTGATAGAGAAAAGTGAAAGTCGAGTTTACCACTCCCTATCAGTGATAGAGAAAAGTGAAAGTCG
AGTTTACCACTCCCTATCAGTGATAGAGAAAAGTGAAAGTCGAGTTTACCACTCCCTATCAGTGATAGAG
AAAAGTGAAAGTCGAGCTCGGTACCCGGGTCGAGGTAGGCATGTACGGTGGGAGGCCTATATAAGCAGAG
CTCGTTTAGTGAACCGTCAGATCGCCTGGAGACGCCATCCACGCTGTTTTGACCTCCATAGAAGACACCG
GGACCGATCCAGCCTGCGGCCACCACCGGTATGGTGAGCAAGGGCGAGGAGCTGTTCACCGGGGTGGTGC
CCATCCTGGTCGAGCTGGACGGCGACGTAAACGGCCACAAGTTCAGCGTGCGCGGCGAGGGCGAGGGCGA
TGCCACCAACGGCAAGCTGACCCTGAAGTTCATCTGCACCACCGGCAAGCTGCCCGTGCCCTGGCCCACC
CTCGTGACCACCCTGACCTACGGCGTGCAGTGCTTCAGCCGCTACCCCGACCACATGAAGCAGCACGACT
TCTTCAAGTCCGCCATGCCCGAAGGCTACGTCCAGGAGCGCACCATCTCCTTCAAGGACGACGGCACCTA
CAAGACCCGCGCCGAGGTGAAGTTCGAGGGCGACACCCTGGTGAACCGCATCGAGCTGAAGGGCATCGAC
TTCAAGGAGGACGGCAACATCCTGGGGCACAAGCTGGAGTACAACTTCAACAGCCACAACGTCTATATCA
CGGCCGACAAGCAGAAGAACGGCATCAAGGCGAACTTCAAGATCCGCCACAACGTCGAGGACGGCAGCGT
GCAGCTCGCCGACCACTACCAGCAGAACACCCCCATCGGCGACGGCCCCGTGCTGCTGCCCGACAACCAC
TACCTGAGCACCCAGTCCAAGCTGAGCAAAGACCCCAACGAGAAGCGCGATCACATGGTCCTGCTGGAGT
TCGTGACCGCCGCCGGGATCACTCTCGGCATGGACGAGCTGTACAAGGGTGCACCGGGTTCTGCGGGTTC
TGCCGCAGGTGGATCCGGTATGAGCAGCCCGGATGCGGGATACGCCAGTGACGACCAGAGCCAGCCCCGG
AGCGCGCAGCCCGCGGTGATGGCAGGGTTGGGCCCCTGTCCCTGGGCCGAGTCCCTGAGCCCCCTCGGGG
ATGTAAAGGTGAAAGGCGAGGTGGTGGCGAGTAGCGGGGCGCCAGCCGGGACGTCGGGCCGAGCCAAAGC
GGAGTCTCGCATCCGGCGGCCGATGAACGCCTTTATGGTGTGGGCCAAAGACGAACGCAAGCGGTTGGCA
CAGCAGAACCCAGATCTGCACAACGCAGAGCTAAGCAAGATGCTAGGCAAGTCTTGGAAGGCGTTGACCT
TGGCAGAGAAGCGGCCCTTCGTGGAAGAGGCCGAGCGGCTGCGCGTGCAGCATATGCAGGACCACCCCAA
CTACAAGTACCGGCCGCGGCGGCGCAAGCAGGTGAAGCGCATGAAGCGGGTGGAGGGAGGCTTCCTGCAC
GCTCTCGTCGAGCCCCAGGCCGGCGCGCTTGGTCCCGAGGGCGGCCGCGTGGCCATGGATGGCCTGGGTC
TGCCTTTCCCGGAGCCGGGCTATCCGGCCGGTCCTCCGCTGATGTCTCCGCACATGGGCCCCCACTATCG
GGACTGCCAGGGACTGGGCGCTCCCGCGCTCGACGGCTACCCTCTGCCCACTCCGGACACATCCCCGCTG
GATGGCGTGGAGCAGGACCCGGCTTTCTTTGCAGCCCCGCTGCCAGGGGACTGCCCGGCGGCCGGCACCT
ACACTTACGCTCCAGTCTCGGACTATGCAGTGTCCGTAGAGCCGCCCGCTGGCCCCATGCGAGTGGGGCC
GGACCCCTCGGGCCCTGCGATGCCGGGGATCCTGGCGCCCCCCAGCGCTCTGCACCTGTACTACGGCGCG
ATGGGCTCGCCCGCCGCAAGTGCGGGGCGCGGTTTCCACGCGCAACCCCAGCAGCCGCTGCAACCGCAGG
CACCGCCCCCGCCACCGCAGCAGCAGCACCCAGCGCACGGCCCCGGGCAACCTTCGCCCCCTCCCGAGGC
TCTGCCCTGCCGGGATGGCACGGAATCCAACCAGCCCACTGAGCTCCTAGGGGAGGTGGACCGCACGGAA
TTCGAACAGTATCTGCCCTTTGTGTATAAGCCCGAGATGGGTCTTCCCTACCAGGGACACGACTGCGGAG
TGAACCTCTCAGACAGCCACGGAGCCATTTCCTCCGTGGTGTCCGACGCTAGCTCAGCGGTCTACTATTG
CAACTACCCCGACATTTAAGTCGACATCGATAGATCCTAATCAACCTCTGGATTACAAAATTTGTGAAAG
ATTGACTGGTATTCTTAACTATGTTGCTCCTTTTACGCTATGTGGATACGCTGCTTTAATGCCTTTGTAT
CATGCTATTGCTTCCCGTATGGCTTTCATTTTCTCCTCCTTGTATAAATCCTGGTTGCTGTCTCTTTATG
AGGAGTTGTGGCCCGTTGTCAGGCAACGTGGCGTGGTGTGCACTGTGTTTGCTGACGCAACCCCCACTGG
TTGGGGCATTGCCACCACCTGTCAGCTCCTTTCCGGGACTTTCGCTTTCCCCCTCCCTATTGCCACGGCG
GAACTCATCGCCGCCTGCCTTGCCCGCTGCTGGACAGGGGCTCGGCTGTTGGGCACTGACAATTCCGTGG
TGTTGTCGGGGAAATCATCGTCCTTTCCTTGGCTGCTCGCCTGTGTTGCCACCTGGATTCTGCGCGGGAC
GTCCTTCTGCTACGTCCCTTCGGCCCTCAATCCAGCGGACCTTCCTTCCCGCGGCCTGCTGCCGGCTCTG
CGGCCTCTTCCGCGTCTTCGCCTTCGCCCTCAGACGAGTCGGATCTCCCTTTGGGCCGCCTCCCCGCCTG
GTACCTTTAAGACCAATGACTTACAAGGCAGCTGTAGATCTTAGCCACTTTTTAAAAGAAAAGGGGGGAC
TGGAAGGGCTAATTCACTCCCAACGAAGACAAGATCACCTGCAGGACAGGCGCGCCATAACTTCGTATAG
CATACATTATACGAAGTTATCTGCTTTTTGCTTGTACTGGGTCTCTCTGGTTAGACCAGATCTGAGCCTG
GGAGCTCTCTGGCTAACTAGGGAACCCACTGCTTAAGCCTCAATAAAGCTTGCCTTGAGTGCTTCAAGTA
GTGTGTGCCCGTCTGTTGTGTGACTCTGGTAACTAGAGATCCCTCAGACCCTTTTAGTCAGTGTGGAAAA
TCTCTAGCACCCGGGCGATTAAGGAAAGGGCTAGATCATTCTTGAAGACGAAAGGGCCTCGTGATACGCC
TATTTTTATAGGTTAATGTCATGATAATAATGGTTTCTTAGACGTCAGGTGGCACTTTTCGGGGAAATGT
GCGCGGAACCCCTATTTGTTTATTTTTCTAAATACATTCAAATATGTATCCGCTCATGAGACAATAACCC
TGATAAATGCTTCAATAATATTGAAAAAGGAAGAGTATGAGTATTCAACATTTCCGTGTCGCCCTTATTC
CCTTTTTTGCGGCATTTTGCCTTCCTGTTTTTGCTCACCCAGAAACGCTGGTGAAAGTAAAAGATGCTGA
AGATCAGTTGGGTGCACGAGTGGGTTACATCGAACTGGATCTCAACAGCGGTAAGATCCTTGAGAGTTTT
CGCCCCGAAGAACGTTTTCCAATGATGAGCACTTTTAAAGTTCTGCTATGTGGCGCGGTATTATCCCGTG
TTGACGCCGGGCAAGAGCAACTCGGTCGCCGCATACACTATTCTCAGAATGACTTGGTTGAGTACTCACC
AGTCACAGAAAAGCATCTTACGGATGGCATGACAGTAAGAGAATTATGCAGTGCTGCCATAACCATGAGT
GATAACACTGCGGCCAACTTACTTCTGACAACGATCGGAGGACCGAAGGAGCTAACCGCTTTTTTGCACA
ACATGGGGGATCATGTAACTCGCCTTGATCGTTGGGAACCGGAGCTGAATGAAGCCATACCAAACGACGA
GCGTGACACCACGATGCCTGTAGCAATGGCAACAACGTTGCGCAAACTATTAACTGGCGAACTACTTACT
CTAGCTTCCCGGCAACAATTAATAGACTGGATGGAGGCGGATAAAGTTGCAGGACCACTTCTGCGCTCGG
CCCTTCCGGCTGGCTGGTTTATTGCTGATAAATCTGGAGCCGGTGAGCGTGGGTCTCGCGGTATCATTGC
AGCACTGGGGCCAGATGGTAAGCCCTCCCGTATCGTAGTTATCTACACGACGGGGAGTCAGGCAACTATG
GATGAACGAAATAGACAGATCGCTGAGATAGGTGCCTCACTGATTAAGCATTGGTAACTGTCAGACCAAG
TTTACTCATATATACTTTAGATTGATTTAAAACTTCATTTTTAATTTAAAAGGATCTAGGTGAAGATCCT
TTTTGATAATCTCATGACCAAAATCCCTTAACGTGAGTTTTCGTTCCACTGAGCGTCAGACCCCGTAGAA
AAGATCAAAGGATCTTCTTGAGATCCTTTTTTTCTGCGCGTAATCTGCTGCTTGCAAACAAAAAAACCAC
CGCTACCAGCGGTGGTTTGTTTGCCGGATCAAGAGCTACCAACTCTTTTTCCGAAGGTAACTGGCTTCAG
CAGAGCGCAGATACCAAATACTGTTCTTCTAGTGTAGCCGTAGTTAGGCCACCACTTCAAGAACTCTGTA
GCACCGCCTACATACCTCGCTCTGCTAATCCTGTTACCAGTGGCTGCTGCCAGTGGCGATAAGTCGTGTC
TTACCGGGTTGGACTCAAGACGATAGTTACCGGATAAGGCGCAGCGGTCGGGCTGAACGGGGGGTTCGTG
CACACAGCCCAGCTTGGAGCGAACGACCTACACCGAACTGAGATACCTACAGCGTGAGCTATGAGAAAGC
GCCACGCTTCCCGAAGGGAGAAAGGCGGACAGGTATCCGGTAAGCGGCAGGGTCGGAACAGGAGAGCGCA
CGAGGGAGCTTCCAGGGGGAAACGCCTGGTATCTTTATAGTCCTGTCGGGTTTCGCCACCTCTGACTTGA
GCGTCGATTTTTGTGATGCTCGTCAGGGGGGCGGAGCCTATGGAAAAACGCCAGCAACGCGGCCTTTTTA
CGGTTCCTGGCCTTTTGCTGGCCTTTTGCTCACATGTTCTTTCCTGCGTTATCCCCTGATTCTGTGGATA
ACCGTATTACCGCCTTTGAGTGAGCTGATACCGCTCGCCGCAGCCGAACGACCGAGCGCAGCGAGTCAGT
GAGCGAGGAAGCGGAAGAGCGCCCAATACGCAAACCGCCTCTCCCCGCGCGTTGGCCGATTCATTAATGC
AGCAAGCTCATGGCTGACTAATTTTTTTTATTTATGCAGAGGCCGAGGCCGCCTCGGCCTCTGAGCTATT
CCAGAAGTAGTGAGGAGGCTTTTTTGGAGGCCTAGGCTTTTGCAAAAAGCTCCCCGTGGCACGACAGGTT
TCCCGACTGGAAAGCGGGCAGTGAGCGCAACGCAATTAATGTGAGTTAGCTCACTCATTAGGCACCCCAG
GCTTTACACTTTATGCTTCCGGCTCGTATGTTGTGTGGAATTGTGAGCGGATAACAATTTCACACAGGAA
ACAGCTATGACATGATTACGAATTTCACAAATAAAGCATTTTTTTCACTGCATTCTAGTTGTGGTTTGTC
CAAACTCATCAATGTATCTTATCATGTCTGGATCAACTGGATAACTCAAGCTAACCAAAATCATCCCAAA
CTTCCCACCCCATACCCTATTACCACTGCCAATTACCTGTGGTTTCATTTACTCTAAACCTGTGATTCCT
CTGAATTATTTTCATTTTAAAGAAATTGTATTTGTTAAATATGTACTACAAACTTAGTAGT
